>Addgene plasmid #79741 | KAPCA_HUMAN_D0 | depositor partial sequence | sequence record 149063 | Sequence of gene (KAPCA_HUMAN) inserted into backbone.
GGCAACGCCGCCGCCGCCAAGAAGGGCAGCGAGCAGGAGAGCGTGAAAGAATTCTTAGCCAAAGCCAAAG
AAGATTTTCTTAAAAAATGGGAAAGTCCCGCTCAGAACACAGCCCACTTGGATCAGTTTGAACGAATCAA
GACCCTCGGCACGGGCTCCTTCGGGCGGGTGATGCTGGTGAAACACAAGGAGACCGGGAACCACTATGCC
ATGAAGATCCTCGACAAACAGAAGGTGGTGAAACTGAAACAGATCGAACACACCCTGAATGAAAAGCGCA
TCCTGCAAGCTGTCAACTTTCCGTTCCTCGTCAAACTCGAGTTCTCCTTCAAGGACAACTCAAACTTATA
CATGGTCATGGAGTACGTGCCCGGCGGGGAGATGTTCTCACACCTACGGCGGATCGGAAGGTTCAGTGAG
CCCCATGCCCGTTTCTACGCGGCCCAGATCGTCCTGACCTTTGAGTATCTGCACTCGCTGGATCTCATCT
ACAGGGACCTGAAGCCGGAGAATCTGCTCATTGACCAGCAGGGCTACATTCAGGTGACAGACTTCGGTTT
CGCCAAGCGCGTGAAGGGCCGCACTTGGACCTTGTGCGGCACCCCTGAGTACCTGGCCCCTGAGATTATC
CTGAGCAAAGGCTACAACAAGGCCGTGGACTGGTGGGCCCTGGGGGTTCTTATCTATGAAATGGCCGCTG
GCTACCCGCCCTTCTTCGCAGACCAGCCCATCCAGATCTATGAGAAGATCGTCTCTGGGAAGGTGCGCTT
CCCTTCCCACTTCAGCTCTGACTTGAAGGACCTGCTGCGGAACCTCCTGCAGGTAGATCTCACCAAGCGC
TTTGGGAACCTCAAGAATGGGGTCAACGATATCAAGAACCACAAGTGGTTTGCCACAACTGACTGGATTG
CCATCTACCAGAGGAAGGTGGAAGCTCCCTTCATACCAAAGTTTAAAGGCCCTGGGGATACGAGTAACTT
TGACGACTATGAGGAAGAAGAAATCCGGGTCTCCATCAATGAGAAGTGTGGCAAGGAGTTTTCTGAGTTT
