>Addgene plasmid #79741 | KAPCA_HUMAN_D0 | addgene partial sequence | sequence record 159177 | T7term 5'-GCTAGTTATTGCTCAGCGG-3'
CTTTCGGGCTTTGTTAGCAGCCGGATCAGCGCGCACGCGTGGTACCGGCCGGCCACCAGGTGGCGCGCCG
CGATCGCGGATCCGTTATCCACTTCCAATGTTATTAAAACTCAGAAAACTCCTTGCCACACTTCTCATTG
ATGGAGACCCGGATTTCTTCTTCCTCATAGTCGTCAAAGTTACTCGTATCCCCAGGGCCTTTAAACTTTG
GTATGAAGGGAGCTTCCACCTTCCTCTGGTAGATGGCAATCCAGTCAGTTGTGGCAAACCACTTGTGGTT
CTTGATATCGTTGACCCCATTCTTGAGGTTCCCAAAGCGCTTGGTGAGATCTACCTGCAGGAGGTTCCGC
AGCAGGTCCTTCAAGTCAGAGCTGAAGTGGGAAGGGAAGCGCACCTTCCCAGAGACGATCTTCTCATAGA
TCTGGATGGGCTGGTCTGCGAAGAAGGGCGGGTAGCCAGCGGCCATTTCATAGATAAGAACCCCCAGGGC
CCACCAGTCCACGGCCTTGTTGTAGCCTTTGCTCAGGATAATCTCAGGGGCCAGGTACTCAGGGGTGCCG
CACAAGGTCCAAGTGCGGCCCTTCACGCGCTTGGCGAAACCGAAGTCTGTCACCTGAATGTAGCCCTGCT
GGTCAATGAGCAGATTCTCCGGCTTCAGGTCCCTGTAGATGAGATCCAGCGAGTGCAGATACTCAAAGGT
CAGGACGATCTGGGCCGCGTAGAAACGGGCATGGGGCTCACTGAACCTTCCGATCCGCCGTAGGTGTGAG
AACATCTCCCCGCCGGGCACGTACTCCATGACCATGTATAAGTTTGAGTTGTCCTTGAAGGAGAACTCGA
GTTTGACGAGGAACGGAAAGTTGACAGCTTGCAGGATGCGCTTTTCATTCAGGGTGTGTTCGATCTGTTT
CAGTTTCACCACCTTCTGTTTGTCGAGGATCTTCATGGCATAGTGGTTCCCGGTCTCCTTGTGTTTCACC
AGCATCACCCGCCCGAAGGAGCCCGTGCCGAGGGTCTTGATTCGTTCAAACTGATCCAAGTGGGCTG
