>Addgene plasmid #79741 | KAPCA_HUMAN_D0 | addgene partial sequence | sequence record 159178 | T7 5'-TAATACGACTCACTATAGGG-3'
CGGCTCCGGAGAGCTCTTTAATTAAGCGGCCGCCCTGCAGGACTCGAGTTCTAGAAATAATTTTGTTTAA
CTTTAAGAAGGAGATATACATATGAAATCTTCTCACCATCACCATCACCATCACCATCACCATGAAAACC
TGTACTTCCAATCCAATGCAGGCAACGCCGCCGCCGCCAAGAAGGGCAGCGAGCAGGAGAGCGTG
