[The description below was written by a language model from this plasmid's Addgene catalogue record.]
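Description:
KAPCA_HUMAN_D0 is a bacterial expression plasmid built on the pET His10 TEV LIC cloning vector (2B-T-10), a pET-family backbone designed for ligation-independent cloning. It carries ampicillin resistance for selection and is recorded as low copy, with propagation in a standard cloning strain such as DH5alpha. The record does not name the origin of replication, and no feature table is available, so details of the backbone beyond these catalogue fields are not stated.

The insert is the kinase domain of human KAPCA, the UniProt-style name for the catalytic alpha subunit of cAMP-dependent protein kinase; the exact residue boundaries of the domain are not given. Expression is driven by a T7 promoter, which requires a host supplying T7 RNA polymerase for protein production. The backbone contributes an N-terminal His10 tag followed by a TEV protease recognition site, so the kinase domain can be captured by immobilised metal affinity chromatography and the tag then removed by TEV cleavage.

The construct belongs to an open library of human kinase domain constructs assembled for automated bacterial expression. It is intended to be co-expressed with the Lambda phosphatase plasmid that accompanies the set. Keeping the kinase dephosphorylated in this way is meant to enhance its expression in bacteria. A YopH phosphatase vector is also mentioned as part of the same collection. Typical uses would be recombinant production of the kinase domain for biochemical, biophysical or structural work, although the record itself specifies only the expression purpose.
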