Addgene plasmid #79741: KAPCA_HUMAN_D0
Purpose: This plasmid encodes the kinase domain of KAPCA. Intended for co-expression with Lambda Phosphatase that accompanies this set to enhance bacterial kinase expression.
Depositing lab: John Chodera & Nicholas Levinson & Markus Seeliger. Depositing organization: Memorial Sloan-Kettering Cancer Center. Publication: An open library of human kinase domain constructs for automated bacterial expression. Albanese SK, Parton DL, Isik M, Rodriguez-Laureano L, Hanson SM, Behr JM, Gradia S, Jeans C, Levinson NM, Seeliger MA, Chodera JD. Biochemistry. 2018 Jul 13. doi: 10.1021/acs.biochem.7b01081. PubMed 30004690.
Backbone
  Vector backbone: pET His10 TEV LIC cloning vector (2B-T-10)
  Backbone manufacturer: Scott Gradia (Addgene plasmid # 78173)
  Vector type: Bacterial Expression
Growth in bacteria
  Bacterial resistance: Ampicillin, 100 μg/mL
  Growth temperature: 37°C
  Growth strain: DH5alpha
  Copy number: Low Copy
Gene/Insert
  Gene/Insert name: KAPCA
  Species: H. sapiens (human)
  Promoter: T7
  Tag / fusion protein: His10-TEV (N terminal on backbone)
  Cloning method: Ligation Independent Cloning
  Sequencing primers: 5′ T7; 3′ T7 reverse
Terms and licenses: Academic/Nonprofit Terms; Industry Terms: Not Available to Industry
Depositor comments: This plasmid was generated as part of an open library of human kinase domain constructs for automated bacterial expression. The work can be found here doi: http://dx.doi.org/10.1101/038711 The lambda phosphatase expression vector can be found at https://www.addgene.org/79748/ The YopH Phosphatase expression vector can be found at https://www.addgene.org/79749/
How to cite: KAPCA_HUMAN_D0 was a gift from John Chodera & Nicholas Levinson & Markus Seeliger (Addgene plasmid # 79741 ; http://n2t.net/addgene:79741 ; RRID:Addgene_79741)
